>Addgene plasmid #188513 | LbdCas12a VPR | addgene full sequence | sequence record 373604 | Addgene NGS Result
TGATGCGGTTTTGGCAGTACATCAATGGGCGTGGATAGCGGTTTGACTCACGGGGATTTCCAAGTCTCCA
CCCCATTGACGTCAATGGGAGTTTGTTTTGGCACCAAAATCAACGGGACTTTCCAAAATGTCGTAACAAC
TCCGCCCCATTGACGCAAATGGGCGGTAGGCGTGTACGGTGGGAGGTCTATATAAGCAGCGCGTTTTGCC
TGTACTGGGTCTCTCTGGTTAGACCAGATCTGAGCCTGGGAGCTCTCTGGCTAACTAGGGAACCCACTGC
TTAAGCCTCAATAAAGCTTGCCTTGAGTGCTTCAAGTAGTGTGTGCCCGTCTGTTGTGTGACTCTGGTAA
CTAGAGATCCCTCAGACCCTTTTAGTCAGTGTGGAAAATCTCTAGCAGTGGCGCCCGAACAGGGACTTGA
AAGCGAAAGGGAAACCAGAGGAGCTCTCTCGACGCAGGACTCGGCTTGCTGAAGCGCGCACGGCAAGAGG
CGAGGGGCGGCGACTGGTGAGTACGCCAAAAATTTTGACTAGCGGAGGCTAGAAGGAGAGAGATGGGTGC
GAGAGCGTCAGTATTAAGCGGGGGAGAATTAGATCGCGATGGGAAAAAATTCGGTTAAGGCCAGGGGGAA
AGAAAAAATATAAATTAAAACATATAGTATGGGCAAGCAGGGAGCTAGAACGATTCGCAGTTAATCCTGG
CCTGTTAGAAACATCAGAAGGCTGTAGACAAATACTGGGACAGCTACAACCATCCCTTCAGACAGGATCA
GAAGAACTTAGATCATTATATAATACAGTAGCAACCCTCTATTGTGTGCATCAAAGGATAGAGATAAAAG
ACACCAAGGAAGCTTTAGACAAGATAGAGGAAGAGCAAAACAAAAGTAAGACCACCGCACAGCAAGCGGC
CGCTGATCTTCAGACCTGGAGGAGGAGATATGAGGGACAATTGGAGAAGTGAATTATATAAATATAAAGT
AGTAAAAATTGAACCATTAGGAGTAGCACCCACCAAGGCAAAGAGAAGAGTGGTGCAGAGAGAAAAAAGA
GCAGTGGGAATAGGAGCTTTGTTCCTTGGGTTCTTGGGAGCAGCAGGAAGCACTATGGGCGCAGCGTCAA
TGACGCTGACGGTACAGGCCAGACAATTATTGTCTGGTATAGTGCAGCAGCAGAACAATTTGCTGAGGGC
TATTGAGGCGCAACAGCATCTGTTGCAACTCACAGTCTGGGGCATCAAGCAGCTCCAGGCAAGAATCCTG
GCTGTGGAAAGATACCTAAAGGATCAACAGCTCCTGGGGATTTGGGGTTGCTCTGGAAAACTCATTTGCA
CCACTGCTGTGCCTTGGAATGCTAGTTGGAGTAATAAATCTCTGGAACAGATTTGGAATCACACGACCTG
GATGGAGTGGGACAGAGAAATTAACAATTACACAAGCTTAATACACTCCTTAATTGAAGAATCGCAAAAC
CAGCAAGAAAAGAATGAACAAGAATTATTGGAATTAGATAAATGGGCAAGTTTGTGGAATTGGTTTAACA
TAACAAATTGGCTGTGGTATATAAAATTATTCATAATGATAGTAGGAGGCTTGGTAGGTTTAAGAATAGT
TTTTGCTGTACTTTCTATAGTGAATAGAGTTAGGCAGGGATATTCACCATTATCGTTTCAGACCCACCTC
CCAACCCCGAGGGGACCCGACAGGCCCGAAGGAATAGAAGAAGAAGGTGGAGAGAGAGACAGAGACAGAT
CCATTCGATTAGTGAACGGATCGGCACTGCGTGCGCCAATTCTGCAGACAAATGGCAGTATTCATCCACA
ATTTTAAAAGAAAAGGGGGGATTGGGGGGTACAGTGCAGGGGAAAGAATAGTAGACATAATAGCAACAGA
CATACAAACTAAAGAATTACAAAAACAAATTACAAAAATTCAAAATTTTCGGGTTTATTACAGGGACAGC
AGAGATCCAGTTTGGTTAATTAAGGTACCGATATCACTAGTGTTCCATTAACTGCGCTAAAAATAATTTT
TAAATCTTTTTTAGCTTCTTGCTCTTTTTTGTACGTCTCTGTTTTAGAGCTAGAAATAGCAAGTTAAAAT
AAGGCTAGTCCGTTATCAACTTGAAAAAGTGGCACCGAGTCGGTGCTTTTTTGAATTCGCTAGCTAGGTC
TTGAAAGGAGTGGGAATTGGCTCCGGTGCCCGTCAGTGGGCAGAGCGCACATCGCCCACAGTCCCCGAGA
AGTTGGGGGGAGGGGTCGGCAATTGATCCGGTGCCTAGAGAAGGTGGCGCGGGGTAAACTGGGAAAGTGA
TGTCGTGTACTGGCTCCGCCTTTTTCCCGAGGGTGGGGGAGAACCGTATATAAGTGCAGTAGTCGCCGTG
AACGTTCTTTTTCGCAACGGGTTTGCCGCCAGAACACAGGACCGGTTCTAGAGCGCTGCCACCATGAGCA
AGCTGGAGAAGTTTACAAACTGCTACTCCCTGTCTAAGACCCTGAGGTTCAAGGCCATCCCTGTGGGCAA
GACCCAGGAGAACATCGACAATAAGCGGCTGCTGGTGGAGGACGAGAAGAGAGCCGAGGATTATAAGGGC
GTGAAGAAGCTGCTGGATCGCTACTATCTGTCTTTTATCAACGACGTGCTGCACAGCATCAAGCTGAAGA
ATCTGAACAATTACATCAGCCTGTTCCGGAAGAAAACCAGAACCGAGAAGGAGAATAAGGAGCTGGAGAA
CCTGGAGATCAATCTGCGGAAGGAGATCGCCAAGGCCTTCAAGGGCAACGAGGGCTACAAGTCCCTGTTT
AAGAAGGATATCATCGAGACAATCCTGCCAGAGTTCCTGGACGATAAGGACGAGATCGCCCTGGTGAACA
GCTTCAATGGCTTTACCACAGCCTTCACCGGCTTCTTTGATAACAGAGAGAATATGTTTTCCGAGGAGGC
CAAGAGCACATCCATCGCCTTCAGGTGTATCAACGAGAATCTGACCCGCTACATCTCTAATATGGACATC
TTCGAGAAGGTGGACGCCATCTTTGATAAGCACGAGGTGCAGGAGATCAAGGAGAAGATCCTGAACAGCG
ACTATGATGTGGAGGATTTCTTTGAGGGCGAGTTCTTTAACTTTGTGCTGACACAGGAGGGCATCGACGT
GTATAACGCCATCATCGGCGGCTTCGTGACCGAGAGCGGCGAGAAGATCAAGGGCCTGAACGAGTACATC
AACCTGTATAATCAGAAAACCAAGCAGAAGCTGCCTAAGTTTAAGCCACTGTATAAGCAGGTGCTGAGCG
ATCGGGAGTCTCTGAGCTTCTACGGCGAGGGCTATACATCCGATGAGGAGGTGCTGGAGGTGTTTAGAAA
CACCCTGAACAAGAACAGCGAGATCTTCAGCTCCATCAAGAAGCTGGAGAAGCTGTTCAAGAATTTTGAC
GAGTACTCTAGCGCCGGCATCTTTGTGAAGAACGGCCCCGCCATCAGCACAATCTCCAAGGATATCTTCG
GCGAGTGGAACGTGATCCGGGACAAGTGGAATGCCGAGTATGACGATATCCACCTGAAGAAGAAGGCCGT
GGTGACCGAGAAGTACGAGGACGATCGGAGAAAGTCCTTCAAGAAGATCGGCTCCTTTTCTCTGGAGCAG
CTGCAGGAGTACGCCGACGCCGATCTGTCTGTGGTGGAGAAGCTGAAGGAGATCATCATCCAGAAGGTGG
ATGAGATCTACAAGGTGTATGGCTCCTCTGAGAAGCTGTTCGACGCCGATTTTGTGCTGGAGAAGAGCCT
GAAGAAGAACGACGCCGTGGTGGCCATCATGAAGGACCTGCTGGATTCTGTGAAGAGCTTCGAGAATTAC
ATCAAGGCCTTCTTTGGCGAGGGCAAGGAGACAAACAGGGACGAGTCCTTCTATGGCGATTTTGTGCTGG
CCTACGACATCCTGCTGAAGGTGGACCACATCTACGATGCCATCCGCAATTATGTGACCCAGAAGCCCTA
CTCTAAGGATAAGTTCAAGCTGTATTTTCAGAACCCTCAGTTCATGGGCGGCTGGGACAAGGATAAGGAG
ACAGACTATCGGGCCACCATCCTGAGATACGGCTCCAAGTACTATCTGGCCATCATGGATAAGAAGTACG
CCAAGTGCCTGCAGAAGATCGACAAGGACGATGTGAACGGCAATTACGAGAAGATCAACTATAAGCTGCT
GCCCGGCCCTAATAAGATGCTGCCAAAGGTGTTCTTTTCTAAGAAGTGGATGGCCTACTATAACCCCAGC
GAGGACATCCAGAAGATCTACAAGAATGGCACATTCAAGAAGGGCGATATGTTTAACCTGAATGACTGTC
ACAAGCTGATCGACTTCTTTAAGGATAGCATCTCCCGGTATCCAAAGTGGTCCAATGCCTACGATTTCAA
CTTTTCTGAGACAGAGAAGTATAAGGACATCGCCGGCTTTTACAGAGAGGTGGAGGAGCAGGGCTATAAG
GTGAGCTTCGAGTCTGCCAGCAAGAAGGAGGTGGATAAGCTGGTGGAGGAGGGCAAGCTGTATATGTTCC
AGATCTATAACAAGGACTTTTCCGATAAGTCTCACGGCACACCCAATCTGCACACCATGTACTTCAAGCT
GCTGTTTGACGAGAACAATCACGGACAGATCAGGCTGAGCGGAGGAGCAGAGCTGTTCATGAGGCGCGCC
TCCCTGAAGAAGGAGGAGCTGGTGGTGCACCCAGCCAACTCCCCTATCGCCAACAAGAATCCAGATAATC
CCAAGAAAACCACAACCCTGTCCTACGACGTGTATAAGGATAAGAGGTTTTCTGAGGACCAGTACGAGCT
GCACATCCCAATCGCCATCAATAAGTGCCCCAAGAACATCTTCAAGATCAATACAGAGGTGCGCGTGCTG
CTGAAGCACGACGATAACCCCTATGTGATCGGCATCGCCAGGGGCGAGCGCAATCTGCTGTATATCGTGG
TGGTGGACGGCAAGGGCAACATCGTGGAGCAGTATTCCCTGAACGAGATCATCAACAACTTCAACGGCAT
CAGGATCAAGACAGATTACCACTCTCTGCTGGACAAGAAGGAGAAGGAGAGGTTCGAGGCCCGCCAGAAC
TGGACCTCCATCGAGAATATCAAGGAGCTGAAGGCCGGCTATATCTCTCAGGTGGTGCACAAGATCTGCG
AGCTGGTGGAGAAGTACGATGCCGTGATCGCCCTGGAGGACCTGAACTCTGGCTTTAAGAATAGCCGCGT
GAAGGTGGAGAAGCAGGTGTATCAGAAGTTCGAGAAGATGCTGATCGATAAGCTGAACTACATGGTGGAC
AAGAAGTCTAATCCTTGTGCAACAGGCGGCGCCCTGAAGGGCTATCAGATCACCAATAAGTTCGAGAGCT
TTAAGTCCATGTCTACCCAGAACGGCTTCATCTTTTACATCCCTGCCTGGCTGACATCCAAGATCGATCC
ATCTACCGGCTTTGTGAACCTGCTGAAAACCAAGTATACCAGCATCGCCGATTCCAAGAAGTTCATCAGC
TCCTTTGACAGGATCATGTACGTGCCCGAGGAGGATCTGTTCGAGTTTGCCCTGGACTATAAGAACTTCT
CTCGCACAGACGCCGATTACATCAAGAAGTGGAAGCTGTACTCCTACGGCAACCGGATCAGAATCTTCCG
GAATCCTAAGAAGAACAACGTGTTCGACTGGGAGGAGGTGTGCCTGACCAGCGCCTATAAGGAGCTGTTC
AACAAGTACGGCATCAATTATCAGCAGGGCGATATCAGAGCCCTGCTGTGCGAGCAGTCCGACAAGGCCT
TCTACTCTAGCTTTATGGCCCTGATGAGCCTGATGCTGCAGATGCGGAACAGCATCACAGGCCGCACCGA
CGTGGATTTTCTGATCAGCCCTGTGAAGAACTCCGACGGCATCTTCTACGATAGCCGGAACTATGAGGCC
CAGGAGAATGCCATCCTGCCAAAGAACGCCGACGCCAATGGCGCCTATAACATCGCCAGAAAGGTGCTGT
GGGCCATCGGCCAGTTCAAGAAGGCCGAGGACGAGAAGCTGGATAAGGTGAAGATCGCCATCTCTAACAA
GGAGTGGCTGGAGTACGCCCAGACCAGCGTGAAGCACAAGCGACCTGCCGCCACAAAGAAGGCTGGACAG
GCTAAGAAGAAGAAAGATTACAAAGACGATGACGATAAGGGATCCTCGCCAGGGATCCGTCGACTTGACG
CGTTGATATCAACAAGTTTGTACAAAAAAGCAGGCTACAAAGAGGCCAGCGGTTCCGGACGGGCTGACGC
ATTGGACGATTTTGATCTGGATATGCTGGGAAGTGACGCCCTCGATGATTTTGACCTTGACATGCTTGGT
TCGGATGCCCTTGATGACTTTGACCTCGACATGCTCGGCAGTGACGCCCTTGATGATTTCGACCTGGACA
TGCTGATTAACTCTAGAAGTTCCGGATCTCCGAAAAAGAAACGCAAAGTTGGTAGCCAGTACCTGCCCGA
CACCGACGACCGGCACCGGATCGAGGAAAAGCGGAAGCGGACCTACGAGACATTCAAGAGCATCATGAAG
AAGTCCCCCTTCAGCGGCCCCACCGACCCTAGACCTCCACCTAGAAGAATCGCCGTGCCCAGCAGATCCA
GCGCCAGCGTGCCAAAACCTGCCCCCCAGCCTTACCCCTTCACCAGCAGCCTGAGCACCATCAACTACGA
CGAGTTCCCTACCATGGTGTTCCCCAGCGGCCAGATCTCTCAGGCCTCTGCTCTGGCTCCAGCCCCTCCT
CAGGTGCTGCCTCAGGCTCCTGCTCCTGCACCAGCTCCAGCCATGGTGTCTGCACTGGCTCAGGCACCAG
CACCCGTGCCTGTGCTGGCTCCTGGACCTCCACAGGCTGTGGCTCCACCAGCCCCTAAACCTACACAGGC
CGGCGAGGGCACACTGTCTGAAGCTCTGCTGCAGCTGCAGTTCGACGACGAGGATCTGGGAGCCCTGCTG
GGAAACAGCACCGATCCTGCCGTGTTCACCGACCTGGCCAGCGTGGACAACAGCGAGTTCCAGCAGCTGC
TGAACCAGGGCATCCCTGTGGCCCCTCACACCACCGAGCCCATGCTGATGGAATACCCCGAGGCCATCAC
CCGGCTCGTGACAGGCGCTCAGAGGCCTCCTGATCCAGCTCCTGCCCCTCTGGGAGCACCAGGCCTGCCT
AATGGACTGCTGTCTGGCGACGAGGACTTCAGCTCTATCGCCGATATGGATTTCTCAGCCTTGCTGGGCT
CTGGCAGCGGCAGCCGGGATTCCAGGGAAGGGATGTTTTTGCCGAAGCCTGAGGCCGGCTCCGCTATTAG
TGACGTGTTTGAGGGCCGCGAGGTGTGCCAGCCAAAACGAATCCGGCCATTTCATCCTCCAGGAAGTCCA
TGGGCCAACCGCCCACTCCCCGCCAGCCTCGCACCAACACCAACCGGTCCAGTACATGAGCCAGTCGGGT
CACTGACCCCGGCACCAGTCCCTCAGCCACTGGATCCAGCGCCCGCAGTGACTCCCGAGGCCAGTCACCT
GTTGGAGGATCCCGATGAAGAGACGAGCCAGGCTGTCAAAGCCCTTCGGGAGATGGCCGATACTGTGATT
CCCCAGAAGGAAGAGGCTGCAATCTGTGGCCAAATGGACCTTTCCCATCCGCCCCCAAGGGGCCATCTGG
ATGAGCTGACAACCACACTTGAGTCCATGACCGAGGATCTGAACCTGGACTCACCCCTGACCCCGGAATT
GAACGAGATTCTGGATACCTTCCTGAACGACGAGTGCCTCTTGCATGCCATGCATATCAGCACAGGACTG
TCCATCTTCGACACATCTCTGTTTGGATCCGGCGCAACAAACTTCTCTCTGCTGAAACAAGCCGGAGATG
TCGAAGAGAATCCTGGACCGACCGAGTACAAGCCCACGGTGCGCCTCGCCACCCGCGACGACGTCCCCAG
GGCCGTACGCACCCTCGCCGCCGCGTTCGCCGACTACCCCGCCACGCGCCACACCGTCGATCCGGACCGC
CACATCGAGCGGGTCACCGAGCTGCAAGAACTCTTCCTCACGCGCGTCGGGCTCGACATCGGCAAGGTGT
GGGTCGCGGACGACGGCGCCGCGGTGGCGGTCTGGACCACGCCGGAGAGCGTCGAAGCGGGGGCGGTGTT
CGCCGAGATCGGCCCGCGCATGGCCGAGTTGAGCGGTTCCCGGCTGGCCGCGCAGCAACAGATGGAAGGC
CTCCTGGCGCCGCACCGGCCCAAGGAGCCCGCGTGGTTCCTGGCCACCGTCGGAGTCTCGCCCGACCACC
AGGGCAAGGGTCTGGGCAGCGCCGTCGTGCTCCCCGGAGTGGAGGCGGCCGAGCGCGCCGGGGTGCCCGC
CTTCCTGGAGACCTCCGCGCCCCGCAACCTCCCCTTCTACGAGCGGCTCGGCTTCACCGTCACCGCCGAC
GTCGAGGTGCCCGAAGGACCGCGCACCTGGTGCATGACCCGCAAGCCCGGTGCCTGAACGCGTTAAGTCG
ACAATCAACCTCTGGATTACAAAATTTGTGAAAGATTGACTGGTATTCTTAACTATGTTGCTCCTTTTAC
GCTATGTGGATACGCTGCTTTAATGCCTTTGTATCATGCTATTGCTTCCCGTATGGCTTTCATTTTCTCC
TCCTTGTATAAATCCTGGTTGCTGTCTCTTTATGAGGAGTTGTGGCCCGTTGTCAGGCAACGTGGCGTGG
TGTGCACTGTGTTTGCTGACGCAACCCCCACTGGTTGGGGCATTGCCACCACCTGTCAGCTCCTTTCCGG
GACTTTCGCTTTCCCCCTCCCTATTGCCACGGCGGAACTCATCGCCGCCTGCCTTGCCCGCTGCTGGACA
GGGGCTCGGCTGTTGGGCACTGACAATTCCGTGGTGTTGTCGGGGAAATCATCGTCCTTTCCTTGGCTGC
TCGCCTGTGTTGCCACCTGGATTCTGCGCGGGACGTCCTTCTGCTACGTCCCTTCGGCCCTCAATCCAGC
GGACCTTCCTTCCCGCGGCCTGCTGCCGGCTCTGCGGCCTCTTCCGCGTCTTCGCCTTCGCCCTCAGACG
AGTCGGATCTCCCTTTGGGCCGCCTCCCCGCGTCGACTTTAAGACCAATGACTTACAAGGCAGCTGTAGA
TCTTAGCCACTTTTTAAAAGAAAAGGGGGGACTGGAAGGGCTAATTCACTCCCAACGAAGACAAGATCTG
CTTTTTGCTTGTACTGGGTCTCTCTGGTTAGACCAGATCTGAGCCTGGGAGCTCTCTGGCTAACTAGGGA
ACCCACTGCTTAAGCCTCAATAAAGCTTGCCTTGAGTGCTTCAAGTAGTGTGTGCCCGTCTGTTGTGTGA
CTCTGGTAACTAGAGATCCCTCAGACCCTTTTAGTCAGTGTGGAAAATCTCTAGCAGGGCCCGTTTAAAC
CCGCTGATCAGCCTCGACTGTGCCTTCTAGTTGCCAGCCATCTGTTGTTTGCCCCTCCCCCGTGCCTTCC
TTGACCCTGGAAGGTGCCACTCCCACTGTCCTTTCCTAATAAAATGAGGAAATTGCATCGCATTGTCTGA
GTAGGTGTCATTCTATTCTGGGGGGTGGGGTGGGGCAGGACAGCAAGGGGGAGGATTGGGAAGACAATAG
CAGGCATGCTGGGGATGCGGTGGGCTCTATGGCTTCTGAGGCGGAAAGAACCAGCTGGGGCTCTAGGGGG
TATCCCC
[124 nt withheld, positions 9738-9861]
C
[91 nt withheld, positions 9863-9953]
A
[49 nt withheld, positions 9955-10003]
CCTTTGACGTTGGAGTCCACGTTCTTT
[37 nt withheld, positions 10031-10067]
ACCCTATCTCGGTCTATTCTTTTGATTTATAAGGGATTTTGCCGATTTCGGCCTATTGGTTAAAAAATGA
GCTGATTTAACAAAAATTTAACGCGAATTAATTCTGTGGAATGTGTGTCAGTTAGGGTGTGGAAAGTCCC
CAGGCTCCCCAGCAGGCAGAAGTATGCAAAGCATGCATCTCAATTAGTCAGCAACCAGGTGTGGAAAGTC
CCCAGGCTCCCCAGCAGGCAGAAGTATGCAAAGCATGCATCTCAATTAGTCAGCAACCATAGTCCCGCCC
CTAACTCCGCCCATCCCGCCCCTAACTCCGCCCAGTTCCGCCCATTCTCCGCCCCATGGCTGACTAATTT
TTTTTATTTATGCAGAGGCCGAGGCCGCCTCTGCCTCTGAGCTATTCCAGAAGTAGTGAGGAGGCTTTTT
TGGAGGCCTAGGCTTTTGCAAAAAGCTCCCGGGAGCTTGTATATCCATTTTCGGATCTGATCAGCACGTG
TTGACAATTAATCATCGGCATAGTATATCGGCATAGTATAATACGACAAGGTGAGGAACTAAACCATGGC
CAAGTTGACCAGTGCCGTTCCGGTGCTCACCGCGCGCGACGTCGCCGGAGCGGTCGAGTTCTGGACCGAC
CGGCTCGGGTTCTCCCGGGACTTCGTGGAGGACGACTTCGCCGGTGTGGTCCGGGACGACGTGACCCTGT
TCATCAGCGCGGTCCAGGACCAGGTGGTGCCGGACAACACCCTGGCCTGGGTGTGGGTGCGCGGCCTGGA
CGAGCTGTACGCCGAGTGGTCGGAGGTCGTGTCCACGAACTTCCGGGACGCCTCCGGGCCGGCCATGACC
GAGATCGGCGAGCAGCCGTGGGGGCGGGAGTTCGCCCTGCGCGACCCGGCCGGCAACTGCGTGCACTTCG
TGGCCGAGGAGCAGGACTGACACGTGCTACGAGATTTCGATTCCACCGCCGCCTTCTATGAAAGGTTGGG
CTTCGGAATCGTTTTCCGGGACGCCGGCTGGATGATCCTCCAGCGCGGGGATCTCATGCTGGAGTTCTTC
GCCCACCCCAACTTGTTTATTGCAGCTTATAATGGTTACAAATAAAGCAATAGCATCACAAATTTCACAA
ATAAAGCATTTTTTTCACTGCATTCTAGTTGTGGTTTGTCCAAACTCATCAATGTATCTTATCATGTCTG
TATACCGTCGACCTCTAGCTAGAGCTTGGCGTAATCATGGTCATAGCTGTTTCCTGTGTGAAATTGTTAT
CCGCTCACAATTCCACACAACATACGAGCCGGAAGCATAAAGTGTAAAGCCTGGGGTGCCTAATGAGTGA
GCTAACTCACATTAATTGCGTTGCGCTCACTGCCCGCTTTCCAGTCGGGAAACCTGTCGTGCCAGCTGCA
TTAATGAATCGGCCAACGCGCGGGGAGAGGCGGTTTGCGTATTGGGCGCTCTTCCGCTTCCTCGCTCACT
GACTCGCTGCGCTCGGTCGTTCGGCTGCGGCGAGCGGTATCAGCTCACTCAAAGGCGGTAATACGGTTAT
CCACAGAATCAGGGGATAACGCAGGAAAGAACATGTGAGCAAAAGGCCAGCAAAAGGCCAGGAACCGTAA
AAAGGCCGCGTTGCTGGCGTTTTTCCATAGGCTCCGCCCCCCTGACGAGCATCACAAAAATCGACGCTCA
AGTCAGAGGTGGCGAAACCCGACAGGACTATAAAGATACCAGGCGTTTCCCCCTGGAAGCTCCCTCGTGC
GCTCTCCTGTTCCGACCCTGCCGCTTACCGGATACCTGTCCGCCTTTCTCCCTTCGGGAAGCGTGGCGCT
TTCTCATAGCTCACGCTGTAGGTATCTCAGTTCGGTGTAGGTCGTTCGCTCCAAGCTGGGCTGTGTGCAC
GAACCCCCCGTTCAGCCCGACCGCTGCGCCTTATCCGGTAACTATCGTCTTGAGTCCAACCCGGTAAGAC
ACGACTTATCGCCACTGGCAGCAGCCACTGGTAACAGGATTAGCAGAGCGAGGTATGTAGGCGGTGCTAC
AGAGTTCTTGAAGTGGTGGCCTAACTACGGCTACACTAGAAGAACAGTATTTGGTATCTGCGCTCTGCTG
AAGCCAGTTACCTTCGGAAAAAGAGTTGGTAGCTCTTGATCCGGCAAACAAACCACCGCTGGTAGCGGTG
GTTTTTTTGTTTGCAAGCAGCAGATTACGCGCAGAAAAAAAGGATCTCAAGAAGATCCTTTGATCTTTTC
TACGGGGTCTGACGCTCAGTGGAACGAAAACTCACGTTAAGGGATTTTGGTCATGAGATTATCAAAAAGG
ATCTTCACCTAGATCCTTTTAAATTAAAAATGAAGTTTTAAATCAATCTAAAGTATATATGAGTAAACTT
GGTCTGACAGTTACCAATGCTTAATCAGTGAGGCACCTATCTCAGCGATCTGTCTATTTCGTTCATCCAT
AGTTGCCTGACTCCCCGTCGTGTAGATAACTACGATACGGGAGGGCTTACCATCTGGCCCCAGTGCTGCA
ATGATACCGCGAGACCCACGCTCACCGGCTCCAGATTTATCAGCAATAAACCAGCCAGCCGGAAGGGCCG
AGCGCAGAAGTGGTCCTGCAACTTTATCCGCCTCCATCCAGTCTATTAATTGTTGCCGGGAAGCTAGAGT
AAGTAGTTCGCCAGTTAATAGTTTGCGCAACGTTGTTGCCATTGCTACAGGCATCGTGGTGTCACGCTCG
TCGTTTGGTATGGCTTCATTCAGCTCCGGTTCCCAACGATCAAGGCGAGTTACATGATCCCCCATGTTGT
GCAAAAAAGCGGTTAGCTCCTTCGGTCCTCCGATCGTTGTCAGAAGTAAGTTGGCCGCAGTGTTATCACT
CATGGTTATGGCAGCACTGCATAATTCTCTTACTGTCATGCCATCCGTAAGATGCTTTTCTGTGACTGGT
GAGTACTCAACCAAGTCATTCTGAGAATAGTGTATGCGGCGACCGAGTTGCTCTTGCCCGGCGTCAATAC
GGGATAATACCGCGCCACATAGCAGAACTTTAAAAGTGCTCATCATTGGAAAACGTTCTTCGGGGCGAAA
ACTCTCAAGGATCTTACCGCTGTTGAGATCCAGTTCGATGTAACCCACTCGTGCACCCAACTGATCTTCA
GCATCTTTTACTTTCACCAGCGTTTCTGGGTGAGCAAAAACAGGAAGGCAAAATGCCGCAAAAAAGGGAA
TAAGGGCGACACGGAAATGTTGAATACTCATACTCTTCCTTTTTCAATATTATTGAAGCATTTATCAGGG
TTATTGTCTCATGAGCGGATACATATTTGAATGTATTTAGAAAAATAAACAAATAGGGGTTCCGCGCACA
TTTCCCCGAAAAGTGCCACCTGACGTCGACGGATCGGGAGATCTCCCGATCCCCTATGGTGCACTCTCAG
TACAATCTGCTCTGATGCCGCATAGTTAAGCCAGTATCTGCTCCCTGCTTGTGTGTTGGAGGTCGCTGAG
TAGTGCGCGAGCAAAATTTAAGCTACAACAAGGCAAGGCTTGACCGACAATTGCATGAAGAATCTGCTTA
GGGTTAGGCGTTTTGCGCTGCTTCGCGATGTACGGGCCAGATATACGCGTTGACATTGATTATTGACTAG
TTATTAATAGTAATCAATTACGGGGTCATTAGTTCATAGCCCATATATGGAGTTCCGCGTTACATAACTT
ACGGTAAATGGCCCGCCTGGCTGACCGCCCAACGACCCCCGCCCATTGACGTCAATAATGACGTATGTTC
CCATAGTAACGCCAATAGGGACTTTCCATTGACGTCAATGGGTGGAGTATTTACGGTAAACTGCCCACTT
GGCAGTACATCAAGTGTATCATATGCCAAGTACGCCCCCTATTGACGTCAATGACGGTAAATGGCCCGCC
TGGCATTATGCCCAGTACATGACCTTATGGGACTTTCCTACTTGGCAGTACATCTACGTATTAGTCATCG
CTATTACCATGG
Features (pLannotate 1.2.2; 35 found; start..end, strand, type, name):
    217..397     +  LTR            5' LTR (truncated): truncated 5' long terminal repeat (LTR) from HIV-1
    444..569     +  misc_feature   HIV-1 Ψ: packaging signal of human immunodeficiency virus type 1
    553..916     +  CDS            HIV-1 gag (fragment): gag protein from human immunodeficiency virus 1; gag
   1062..1295    +  misc_feature   RRE: The Rev response element (RRE) of HIV-1 allows for Rev-dependent mRNA export from the nucleus to the cytoplasm.
   1672..1772    +  CDS            Rev (fragment): human immunodeficiency virus 1 (HIV-1) Rev protein; rev; enhances nuclear export of unspliced and incompletely spliced viral mRNAs
   1822..1939    +  misc_feature   cPPT/CTS: central polypurine tract and central termination sequence of HIV-1
   2071..2146    +  misc_RNA       gRNA scaffold: guide RNA scaffold for the Streptococcus pyogenes CRISPR/Cas9 system
   2164..2182    +  CDS            small t antigen (fragment): SV40 (simian virus 40) small t antigen
   2208..2419    +  promoter       EF-1α core promoter: core promoter for human elongation factor EF-1α
   2444..6127    +  CDS            LbCpf1: CRISPR-associated protein from Lachnospiraceae bacterium ND2006 (Zetsche et al., 2015)
   6242..6266    +  protein_bind   attB1: mutant version of attB; recombination site for the Gateway® BP reaction BP Clonase™
   6497..7276    +  CDS            RELA (fragment): TF65_HUMAN - Also known as NFKB3. Experimental evidence at protein level: Swiss-Prot protein existence level 1. NF-kappa-B is a pleiotropic transcription factor present in almost all cell types and is the endpoint of a series of signal transduction events that are initiated by a vast array of stimuli related to many biological processes such as inflammation, immunity, differentiation, cell growth, tumorigenesis and apoptosis. NF-kappa-B is a homo- or heterodimeric complex formed by the Rel-like domain- containing proteins RELA/p65, RELB, NFKB1/p105, NFKB1/p50, REL and NFKB2/p52. The heterodime
   7295..7864    +  CDS            Rta AD: transcriptional activation domain from the human herpesvirus 4 (Epstein-Barr virus) replication and transcription activator Rta/BRLF1 (Hardwick et al., 1992; Chavez et al., 2015)
   7930..8527    +  CDS            PuroR (fragment): puromycin N-acetyltransferase; pac from Streptomyces; confers resistance to puromycin
   8543..9131    +  misc_feature   WPRE: woodchuck hepatitis virus posttranscriptional regulatory element
   9182..9201    +  misc_feature   cPPT/CTS (fragment): central polypurine tract and central termination sequence of HIV-1
   9203..9436    +  LTR            3' LTR (ΔU3): self-inactivating 3' long terminal repeat (LTR) from HIV-1
   9468..9692    +  polyA_signal   bGH poly(A) signal: bovine growth hormone polyadenylation signal
   9696..9717    +  promoter       SV40 promoter (fragment): SV40 enhancer and early promoter
   9738..10166   +  rep_origin     f1 ori (sequence partly withheld): f1 bacteriophage origin of replication; arrow indicates direction of (+) strand synthesis
  10180..10509   +  promoter       SV40 promoter: SV40 enhancer and early promoter
  10557..10604   +  promoter       EM7 promoter: synthetic bacterial promoter&nbsp
  10623..10997   +  CDS            BleoR: antibiotic-binding protein; Sh ble from Streptoalloteichus hindustanus; confers resistance to bleomycin, phleomycin, and Zeocin™
  11007..11132   +  CDS            ble (fragment): BLE_KLEPN - Experimental evidence at protein level: Swiss-Prot protein existence level 1. Binding protein with a strong affinity to the bleomycin family of antibiotics. Binds to CL990; an antimitotic-antibiotic compound. From Klebsiella pneumoniae.
  11127..11248   +  polyA_signal   SV40 poly(A) signal: SV40 polyadenylation signal
  11319..11341   -  protein_bind   lac operator (fragment): The lac repressor binds to the lac operator to inhibit transcription in E. coli. This inhibition can be relieved by adding lactose or isopropyl-β-D-thiogalactopyranoside (IPTG). lac repressor encoded by lacI
  11345..11375   -  promoter       lac promoter: promoter for the E. coli lac operon
  11390..11411   -  protein_bind   CAP binding site: CAP binding activates transcription in the presence of cAMP. E. coli catabolite activator protein
  11424..11516   -  CDS            lacI (fragment): lac repressor; lacI; The lac repressor binds to the lac operator to inhibit transcription in E. coli. This inhibition can be relieved by adding lactose or isopropyl-β-D-thiogalactopyranoside (IPTG).
  11699..12287   -  rep_origin     ori: high-copy-number ColE1/pMB1/pBR322/pUC origin of replication
  12458..13318   -  CDS            AmpR: β-lactamase; bla; confers resistance to ampicillin, carbenicillin, and related antibiotics
  13319..13423   -  promoter       AmpR promoter: bla
  13482..13534   -  misc_feature   bom (fragment): basis of mobility region from pBR322
  13689..14068   +  enhancer       CMV enhancer: human cytomegalovirus immediate early enhancer
  14069..199     +  promoter       CMV promoter (across the origin): human cytomegalovirus (CMV) immediate early promoter
