[The description below was written by a language model from this plasmid's Addgene catalogue record and pLannotate feature annotations shown in this document.]
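Description:
LbdCas12a VPR is a third-generation-style, self-inactivating HIV-1 lentiviral transfer plasmid built on the LentiCRISPR v2 backbone for expressing a CRISPR activator in mammalian cells. A CMV enhancer/promoter fused to a truncated 5' LTR drives transcription of the viral genome in packaging cells, and the Ψ packaging signal, RRE, cPPT/CTS, WPRE and ΔU3 3' LTR provide the elements needed for packaging, nuclear export, transduction and stable transcript expression. In bacteria the plasmid is maintained through a high-copy pUC-type origin with ampicillin resistance. The backbone also carries an f1 origin and an SV40/EM7-driven bleomycin/Zeocin resistance cassette located outside the LTRs.

The payload is driven by the EF-1α core promoter and encodes Cas12a (Cpf1) from Lachnospiraceae bacterium carrying the D832A mutation, which inactivates the nuclease so the protein binds DNA without cutting it. It is fused to the tripartite VPR activator; the feature table annotates the RELA/p65 fragment and the Epstein-Barr virus Rta activation domain, whereas the VP64 portion and the FLAG tag named in the catalogue purpose are not annotated individually. A puromycin resistance coding sequence follows in the same orientation for selection of transduced cells, although the linking element between it and the fusion is not annotated. A leftover S. pyogenes Cas9 gRNA scaffold from the parent vector is detected upstream, but no U6 promoter or Cas12a crRNA cassette is annotated, so the guide RNA presumably has to be supplied separately. The construct is intended for targeted transcriptional activation in human cells, and it was deposited with a study comparing the editing and transcriptional control capabilities of diverse CRISPR/Cas systems.
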