Addgene plasmid #188513: LbdCas12a VPR
Purpose: Expresses FLAG tagged LbdCas12a VPR
Depositing lab: Isaac Hilton. Depositing organization: Rice University. Publication: Quantification of Genome Editing and Transcriptional Control Capabilities Reveals Hierarchies among Diverse CRISPR/Cas Systems in Human Cells. Escobar M, Li J, Patel A, Liu S, Xu Q, Hilton IB. ACS Synth Biol. 2022 Oct 21;11(10):3239-3250. doi: 10.1021/acssynbio.2c00156. Epub 2022 Sep 26. PubMed 36162812.
Backbone
  Vector backbone: LentiCRISPR v2
  Vector type: Mammalian Expression, Lentiviral, CRISPR
  Selectable markers: Puromycin
Growth in bacteria
  Bacterial resistance: Ampicillin, 100 μg/mL
  Growth temperature: 37°C
  Growth strain: NEB Stable
  Copy number: High Copy
Gene/Insert
  Gene/Insert name: dCas12a
  Species: Lachnospiraceae bacterium
  Mutation: D832A
  Promoter: EF1a
  Cloning method: Gibson Cloning
Terms and licenses: Academic/Nonprofit Terms; Industry Terms: Not Available to Industry
Depositor comments: Stbl3 is also a suitable growth strain.
How to cite: LbdCas12a VPR was a gift from Isaac Hilton (Addgene plasmid # 188513 ; http://n2t.net/addgene:188513 ; RRID:Addgene_188513)
